>Addgene plasmid | HA-HIF2alpha-P405A/P531A-pcDNA3 | analyzer sequence | sequence record 8904
GACGGATCGGGAGATCTCCCGATCCCCTATGGTCGACTCTCAGTACAATCTGCTCTGATGCCGCATAGTT
AAGCCAGTATCTGCTCCCTGCTTGTGTGTTGGAGGTCGCTGAGTAGTGCGCGAGCAAAATTTAAGCTACA
ACAAGGCAAGGCTTGACCGACAATTGCATGAAGAATCTGCTTAGGGTTAGGCGTTTTGCGCTGCTTCGCG
ATGTACGGGCCAGATATACGCGTTGACATTGATTATTGACTAGTTATTAATAGTAATCAATTACGGGGTC
ATTAGTTCATAGCCCATATATGGAGTTCCGCGTTACATAACTTACGGTAAATGGCCCGCCTGGCTGACCG
CCCAACGACCCCCGCCCATTGACGTCAATAATGACGTATGTTCCCATAGTAACGCCAATAGGGACTTTCC
ATTGACGTCAATGGGTGGACTATTTACGGTAAACTGCCCACTTGGCAGTACATCAAGTGTATCATATGCC
AAGTACGCCCCCTATTGACGTCAATGACGGTAAATGGCCCGCCTGGCATTATGCCCAGTACATGACCTTA
TGGGACTTTCCTACTTGGCAGTACATCTACGTATTAGTCATCGCTATTACCATGGTGATGCGGTTTTGGC
AGTACATCAATGGGCGTGGATAGCGGTTTGACTCACGGGGATTTCCAAGTCTCCACCCCATTGACGTCAA
TGGGAGTTTGTTTTGGCACCAAAATCAACGGGACTTTCCAAAATGTCGTAACAACTCCGCCCCATTGACG
CAAATGGGCGGTAGGCGTGTACGGTGGGAGGTCTATATAAGCAGAGCTCTCTGGCTAACTAGAGAACCCA
CTGCTTACTGGCTTATCGAAATTAATACGACTCACTATAGGGAGACCCAAGCTTGCCACCATGTATCCAT
ATGATGTTCCAGATTATGCTGGATCCGCCACCATGACAGCTGACAAGGAGAAGAAAAGGAGTAGCTCGGA
GAGGAGGAAGGAGAAGTCCCGGGATGCTGCGCGGTGCCGGCGGAGCAAGGAGACGGAGGTGTTCTATGAG
CTGGCCCATGAGCTGCCTCTGCCCCACAGTGTGAGCTCCCATCTGGACAAGGCCTCCATCATGCGACTGG
CAATCAGCTTCCTGCGAACACACAAGCTCCTCTCCTCAGTTTGCTCTGAAAACGAGTCCGAAGCCGAAGC
TGACCAGCAGATGGACAACTTGTACCTGAAAGCCTTGGAGGGTTTCATTGCCGTGGTGACCCAAGATGGC
GACATGATCTTTCTGTCAGAAAACATCAGCAAGTTCATGGGACTTACACAGGTGGAGCTAACAGGACATA
GTATCTTTGACTTCACTCATCCCTGCGACCATGAGGAGATTCGTGAGAACCTGAGTCTCAAAAATGGCTC
TGGTTTTGGGAAAAAAAGCAAAGACATGTCCACAGAGCGGGACTTCTTCATGAGGATGAAGTGCACGGTC
ACCAACAGAGGCCGTACTGTCAACCTCAAGTCAGCCACCTGGAAGGTCTTGCACTGCACGGGCCAGGTGA
AAGTCTACAACAACTGCCCTCCTCACAATAGTCTGTGTGGCTACAAGGAGCCCCTGCTGTCCTGCCTCAT
CATCATGTGTGAACCAATCCAGCACCCATCCCACATGGACATCCCCCTGGATAGCAAGACCTTCCTGAGC
CGCCACAGCATGGACATGAAGTTCACCTACTGTGATGACAGAATCACAGAACTGATTGGTTACCACCCTG
AGGAGCTGCTTGGCCGCTCAGCCTATGAATTCTACCATGCGCTAGACTCCGAGAACATGACCAAGAGTCA
CCAGAACTTGTGCACCAAGGGTCAGGTAGTAAGTGGCCAGTACCGGATGCTCGCAAAGCATGGGGGCTAC
GTGTGGCTGGAGACCCAGGGGACGGTCATCTACAACCCTCGCAACCTGCAGCCCCAGTGCATCATGTGTG
TCAACTACGTCCTGAGTGAGATTGAGAAGAATGACGTGGTGTTCTCCATGGACCAGACTGAATCCCTGTT
CAAGCCCCACCTGATGGCCATGAACAGCATCTTTGATAGCAGTGGCAAGGGGGCTGTGTCTGAGAAGAGT
AACTTCCTATTCACCAAGCTAAAGGAGGAGCCCGAGGAGCTGGCCCAGCTGGCTCCCACCCCAGGAGACG
CCATCATCTCTCTGGATTTCGGGAATCAGAACTTCGAGGAGTCCTCAGCCTATGGCAAGGCCATCCTGCC
CCCGAGCCAGCCATGGGCCACGGAGTTGAGGAGCCACAGCACCCAGAGCGAGGCTGGGAGCCTGCCTGCC
TTCACCGTGCCCCAGGCAGCTGCCCCGGGCAGCACCACCCCCAGTGCCACCAGCAGCAGCAGCAGCTGCT
CCACGCCCAATAGCCCTGAAGACTATTACACATCTTTGGATAACGACCTGAAGATTGAAGTGATTGAGAA
GCTCTTCGCCATGGACACAGAGGCCAAGGACCAATGCAGTACCCAGACGGATTTCAATGAGCTGGACTTG
GAGACACTGGCACCCTATATCCCCATGGACGGGGAAGACTTCCAGCTAAGCCCCATCTGCCCCGAGGAGC
GGCTCTTGGCGGAGAACCCACAGTCCACCCCCCAGCACTGCTTCAGTGCCATGACAAACATCTTCCAGCC
ACTGGCCCCTGTAGCCCCGCACAGTCCCTTCCTCCTGGACAAGTTTCAGCAGCAGCTGGAGAGCAAGAAG
ACAGAGCCCGAGCACCGGCCCATGTCCTCCATCTTCTTTGATGCCGGAAGCAAAGCATCCCTGCCACCGT
GCTGTGGCCAGGCCAGCACCCCTCTCTCTTCCATGGGGGGCAGATCCAATACCCAGTGGCCCCCAGATCC
ACCATTACATTTTGGGCCCACAAAGTGGGCCGTCGGGGATCAGCGCACAGAGTTCTTGGGAGCAGCGCCG
TTGGGGCCCCCTGTCTCTCCACCCCATGTCTCCACCTTCAAGACAAGGTCTGCAAAGGGTTTTGGGGCTC
GAGGCCCAGACGTGCTGAGTCCGGCCATGGTAGCCCTCTCCAACAAGCTGAAGCTGAAGCGACAGCTGGA
GTATGAAGAGCAAGCCTTCCAGGACCTGAGCGGGGGGGACCCACCTGGTGGCAGCACCTCACATTTGATG
TGGAAACGGATGAAGAACCTCAGGGGTGGGAGCTGCCCTTTGATGCCGGACAAGCCACTGAGCGCAAATG
TACCCAATGATAAGTTCACCCAAAACCCCATGAGGGGCCTGGGCCATCCCCTGAGACATCTGCCGCTGCC
ACAGCCTCCATCTGCCATCAGTCCCGGGGAGAACAGCAAGAGCAGGTTCCCCCCACAGTGCTACGCCACC
CAGTACCAGGACTACAGCCTGTCGTCAGCCCACAAGGTGTCAGGCATGGCAAGCCGGCTGCTCGGGCCCT
CATTTGAGTCCTACCTGCTGCCCGAACTGACCAGATATGACTGTGAGGTGAACGTGCCCGTGCTGGGAAG
CTCCACGCTCCTGCAAGGAGGGGACCTCCTCAGAGCCCTGGACCAGGCCACCTGACAATTGCGGCCGCTC
GAGCATGCATCTAGAGGGCCCTATTCTATAGTGTCACCTAAATGCTAGAGCTCGCTGATCAGCCTCGACT
GTGCCTTCTAGTTGCCAGCCATCTGTTGTTTGCCCCTCCCCCGTGCCTTCCTTGACCCTGGAAGGTGCCA
CTCCCACTGTCCTTTCCTAATAAAATGAGGAAATTGCATCGCATTGTCTGAGTAGGTGTCATTCTATTCT
GGGGGGTGGGGTGGGGCAGGACAGCAAGGGGGAGGATTGGGAAGACAATAGCAGGCATGCTGGGGATGCG
GTGGGCTCTATGGCTTCTGAGGCGGAAAGAACCAGCTGGGGCTCTAGGGGGTATCCCC
[124 nt withheld, positions 3909-4032]
C
[32 nt withheld, positions 4034-4065]
CA
[57 nt withheld, positions 4068-4124]
A
[49 nt withheld, positions 4126-4174]
CCTTTGACGTTGGAGTCCACGTTCTTT
[37 nt withheld, positions 4202-4238]
ACCCTATCTCGGTCTATTCTTTTGATTTATAAGGGATTTTGGGGATTTCGGCCTATTGGTTAAAAAATGA
GCTGATTTAACAAAAATTTAACGCGAATTAATTCTGTGGAATGTGTGTCAGTTAGGGTGTGGAAAGTCCC
CAGGCTCCCCAGGCAGGCAGAAGTATGCAAAGCATGCATCTCAATTAGTCAGCAACCAGGTGTGGAAAGT
CCCCAGGCTCCCCAGCAGGCAGAAGTATGCAAAGCATGCATCTCAATTAGTCAGCAACCATAGTCCCGCC
CCTAACTCCGCCCATCCCGCCCCTAACTCCGCCCAGTTCCGCCCATTCTCCGCCCCATGGCTGACTAATT
TTTTTTATTTATGCAGAGGCCGAGGCCGCCTCTGCCTCTGAGCTATTCCAGAAGTAGTGAGGAGGCTTTT
TTGGAGGCCTAGGCTTTTGCAAAAAGCTCCCGGGAGCTTGTATATCCATTTTCGGATCTGATCAAGAGAC
AGGATGAGGATCGTTTCGCATGATTGAACAAGATGGATTGCACGCAGGTTCTCCGGCCGCTTGGGTGGAG
AGGCTATTCGGCTATGACTGGGCACAACAGACAATCGGCTGCTCTGATGCCGCCGTGTTCCGGCTGTCAG
CGCAGGGGCGCCCGGTTCTTTTTGTCAAGACCGACCTGTCCGGTGCCCTGAATGAACTGCAGGACGAGGC
AGCGCGGCTATCGTGGCTGGCCACGACGGGCGTTCCTTGCGCAGCTGTGCTCGACGTTGTCACTGAAGCG
GGAAGGGACTGGCTGCTATTGGGCGAAGTGCCGGGGCAGGATCTCCTGTCATCTCACCTTGCTCCTGCCG
AGAAAGTATCCATCATGGCTGATGCAATGCGGCGGCTGCATACGCTTGATCCGGCTACCTGCCCATTCGA
CCACCAAGCGAAACATCGCATCGAGCGAGCACGTACTCGGATGGAAGCCGGTCTTGTCGATCAGGATGAT
CTGGACGAAGAGCATCAGGGGCTCGCGCCAGCCGAACTGTTCGCCAGGCTCAAGGCGCGCATGCCCGACG
GCGAGGATCTCGTCGTGACCCATGGCGATGCCTGCTTGCCGAATATCATGGTGGAAAATGGCCGCTTTTC
TGGATTCATCGACTGTGGCCGGCTGGGTGTGGCGGACCGCTATCAGGACATAGCGTTGGCTACCCGTGAT
ATTGCTGAAGAGCTTGGCGGCGAATGGGCTGACCGCTTCCTCGTGCTTTACGGTATCGCCGCTCCCGATT
CGCAGCGCATCGCCTTCTATCGCCTTCTTGACGAGTTCTTCTGAGCGGGACTCTGGGGTTCGAAATGACC
GACCAAGCGACGCCCAACCTGCCATCACGAGATTTCGATTCCACCGCCGCCTTCTATGAAAGGTTGGGCT
TCGGAATCGTTTTCCGGGACGCCGGCTGGATGATCCTCCAGCGCGGGGATCTCATGCTGGAGTTCTTCGC
CCACCCCAACTTGTTTATTGCAGCTTATAATGGTTACAAATAAAGCAATAGCATCACAAATTTCACAAAT
AAAGCATTTTTTTCACTGCATTCTAGTTGTGGTTTGTCCAAACTCATCAATGTATCTTATCATGTCTGTA
TACCGTCGACCTCTAGCTAGAGCTTGGCGTAATCATGGTCATAGCTGTTTCCTGTGTGAAATTGTTATCC
GCTCACAATTCCACACAACATACGAGCCGGAAGCATAAAGTGTAAAGCCTGGGGTGCCTAATGAGTGAGC
TAACTCACATTAATTGCGTTGCGCTCACTGCCCGCTTTCCAGTCGGGAAACCTGTCGTGCCAGCTGCATT
AATGAATCGGCCAACGCGCGGGGAGAGGCGGTTTGCGTATTGGGCGCTCTTCCGCTTCCTCGCTCACTGA
CTCGCTGCGCTCGGTCGTTCGGCTGCGGCGAGCGGTATCAGCTCACTCAAAGGCGGTAATACGGTTATCC
ACAGAATCAGGGGATAACGCAGGAAAGAACATGTGAGCAAAAGGCCAGCAAAAGGCCAGGAACCGTAAAA
AGGCCGCGTTGCTGGCGTTTTTCCATAGGCTCCGCCCCCCTGACGAGCATCACAAAAATCGACGCTCAAG
TCAGAGGTGGCGAAACCCGACAGGACTATAAAGATACCAGGCGTTTCCCCCTGGAAGCTCCCTCGTGCGC
TCTCCTGTTCCGACCCTGCCGCTTACCGGATACCTGTCCGCCTTTCTCCCTTCGGGAAGCGTGGCGCTTT
CTCAATGCTCACGCTGTAGGTATCTCAGTTCGGTGTAGGTCGTTCGCTCCAAGCTGGGCTGTGTGCACGA
ACCCCCCGTTCAGCCCGACCGCTGCGCCTTATCCGGTAACTATCGTCTTGAGTCCAACCCGGTAAGACAC
GACTTATCGCCACTGGCAGCAGCCACTGGTAACAGGATTAGCAGAGCGAGGTATGTAGGCGGTGCTACAG
AGTTCTTGAAGTGGTGGCCTAACTACGGCTACACTAGAAGGACAGTATTTGGTATCTGCGCTCTGCTGAA
GCCAGTTACCTTCGGAAAAAGAGTTGGTAGCTCTTGATCCGGCAAACAAACCACCGCTGGTAGCGGTGGT
TTTTTTGTTTGCAAGCAGCAGATTACGCGCAGAAAAAAAGGATCTCAAGAAGATCCTTTGATCTTTTCTA
CGGGGTCTGACGCTCAGTGGAACGAAAACTCACGTTAAGGGATTTTGGTCATGAGATTATCAAAAAGGAT
CTTCACCTAGATCCTTTTAAATTAAAAATGAAGTTTTAAATCAATCTAAAGTATATATGAGTAAACTTGG
TCTGACAGTTACCAATGCTTAATCAGTGAGGCACCTATCTCAGCGATCTGTCTATTTCGTTCATCCATAG
TTGCCTGACTCCCCGTCGTGTAGATAACTACGATACGGGAGGGCTTACCATCTGGCCCCAGTGCTGCAAT
GATACCGCGAGACCCACGCTCACCGGCTCCAGATTTATCAGCAATAAACCAGCCAGCCGGAAGGGCCGAG
CGCAGAAGTGGTCCTGCAACTTTATCCGCCTCCATCCAGTCTATTAATTGTTGCCGGGAAGCTAGAGTAA
GTAGTTCGCCAGTTAATAGTTTGCGCAACGTTGTTGCCATTGCTACAGGCATCGTGGTGTCACGCTCGTC
GTTTGGTATGGCTTCATTCAGCTCCGGTTCCCAACGATCAAGGCGAGTTACATGATCCCCCATGTTGTGC
AAAAAAGCGGTTAGCTCCTTCGGTCCTCCGATCGTTGTCAGAAGTAAGTTGGCCGCAGTGTTATCACTCA
TGGTTATGGCAGCACTGCATAATTCTCTTACTGTCATGCCATCCGTAAGATGCTTTTCTGTGACTGGTGA
GTACTCAACCAAGTCATTCTGAGAATAGTGTATGCGGCGACCGAGTTGCTCTTGCCCGGCGTCAATACGG
GATAATACCGCGCCACATAGCAGAACTTTAAAAGTGCTCATCATTGGAAAACGTTCTTCGGGGCGAAAAC
TCTCAAGGATCTTACCGCTGTTGAGATCCAGTTCGATGTAACCCACTCGTGCACCCAACTGATCTTCAGC
ATCTTTTACTTTCACCAGCGTTTCTGGGTGAGCAAAAACAGGAAGGCAAAATGCCGCAAAAAAGGGAATA
AGGGCGACACGGAAATGTTGAATACTCATACTCTTCCTTTTTCAATATTATTGAAGCATTTATCAGGGTT
ATTGTCTCATGAGCGGATACATATTTGAATGTATTTAGAAAAATAAACAAATAGGGGTTCCGCGCACATT
TCCCCGAAAAGTGCCACCTGACGTC
Features (pLannotate 1.2.2; 21 found; start..end, strand, type, name):
     36..80      -  misc_feature   bom (fragment): basis of mobility region from pBR322
    235..614     +  enhancer       CMV enhancer: human cytomegalovirus immediate early enhancer
    615..818     +  promoter       CMV promoter: human cytomegalovirus (CMV) immediate early promoter
    814..847     +  LTR            5' LTR (truncated) (fragment): truncated 5' long terminal repeat (LTR) from HIV-1
    863..881     +  promoter       T7 promoter: promoter for bacteriophage T7 RNA polymerase
    943..3552    +  CDS            EPAS1: EPAS1_HUMAN - Also known as BHLHE73, HIF2A, MOP2, PASD2. Experimental evidence at protein level: Swiss-Prot protein existence level 1. Transcription factor involved in the induction of oxygen regulated genes. Heterodimerizes with ARNT; heterodimer binds to core DNA sequence 5'-TACGTG-3' within the hypoxia response element (HRE) of target gene promoters (By similarity). Regulates the vascular endothelial growth factor (VEGF) expression and seems to be implicated in the development of blood vessels and the tubular system of lung. May also play a role in the formation of the endothelium that give
   3595..3613    -  promoter       SP6 promoter: promoter for bacteriophage SP6 RNA polymerase
   3639..3863    +  polyA_signal   bGH poly(A) signal: bovine growth hormone polyadenylation signal
   3867..3888    +  promoter       SV40 promoter (fragment): SV40 enhancer and early promoter
   3909..4337    +  rep_origin     f1 ori (sequence partly withheld): f1 bacteriophage origin of replication; arrow indicates direction of (+) strand synthesis
   4351..4681    +  promoter       SV40 promoter: SV40 enhancer and early promoter
   4748..5539    +  CDS            neo: KKA2_KLEPN - Also known as kan, nptII. Experimental evidence at protein level: Swiss-Prot protein existence level 1. Resistance to kanamycin, neomycin, paromomycin, ribostamycin, butirosin and gentamicin B. From Klebsiella pneumoniae.
   5563..5721    +  CDS            ble (fragment): BLE_KLEPN - Experimental evidence at protein level: Swiss-Prot protein existence level 1. Binding protein with a strong affinity to the bleomycin family of antibiotics. Binds to CL990; an antimitotic-antibiotic compound. From Klebsiella pneumoniae.
   5716..5837    +  polyA_signal   SV40 poly(A) signal: SV40 polyadenylation signal
   5910..5926    -  protein_bind   lac operator: The lac repressor binds to the lac operator to inhibit transcription in E. coli. This inhibition can be relieved by adding lactose or isopropyl-β-D-thiogalactopyranoside (IPTG). lac repressor encoded by lacI
   5934..5964    -  promoter       lac promoter: promoter for the E. coli lac operon
   5979..6000    -  protein_bind   CAP binding site: CAP binding activates transcription in the presence of cAMP. E. coli catabolite activator protein
   6013..6105    -  CDS            lacI (fragment): lac repressor; lacI; The lac repressor binds to the lac operator to inhibit transcription in E. coli. This inhibition can be relieved by adding lactose or isopropyl-β-D-thiogalactopyranoside (IPTG).
   6288..6876    -  rep_origin     ori: high-copy-number ColE1/pMB1/pBR322/pUC origin of replication
   7047..7907    -  CDS            AmpR: β-lactamase; bla; confers resistance to ampicillin, carbenicillin, and related antibiotics
   7908..8012    -  promoter       AmpR promoter: bla
